Addgene plasmid #30279: pETCON-HB62/design_5
Depositing lab: David Baker. Depositing organization: University of Washington. Publication: Community-Wide Assessment of Protein-Interface Modeling Suggests Improvements to Design Methodology. Fleishman SJ, Whitehead TA, Strauch EM, Corn JE, Qin S, Zhou HX, Mitchell JC, Demerdash ON, Takeda-Shitaka M, Terashi G, Moal IH, Li X, Bates PA, Zacharias M, Park H, Ko JS, Lee H, Seok C, Bourquard T, Bernauer J, Poupon A, Aze J, Soner S, Ovali SK, Ozbek P, Tal NB, Haliloglu T, Hwang H, Vreven T, Pierce BG, Weng Z, Perez-Cano L, Pons C, Fernandez-Recio J, Jiang F, Yang F, Gong X, Cao L, Xu X, Liu B, Wang P, Li C, Wang C, Robert CH, Guharoy M, Liu S, Huang Y, Li L, Guo D, Chen Y, Xiao Y, London N, Itzhaki Z, Schueler-Furman O, Inbar Y, Patapov V, Cohen M, Schreiber G, Tsuchiya Y, Kanamori E, Standley DM, Nakamura H, Kinoshita K, Driggers CM, Hall RG, Morgan JL, Hsu VL, Zhan J, Yang Y, Zhou Y, Kastritis PL, Bonvin AM, Zhang W, Camacho CJ, Kilambi KP, Sircar A, Gray JJ, Ohue M, Uchikoga N, Matsuzaki Y, Ishida T, Akiyama Y, Khashan R, Bush S, Fouches D, Tropsha A, Esquivel-Rodriguez J, Kihara D, Stranges PB, Jacak R, Kuhlman B, Huang SY, Zou X, Wodak SJ, Janin J, Baker D. J Mol Biol. 2011 Sep 29. 10.1016/j.jmb.2011.09.031 PubMed 22001016.
Backbone
  Vector backbone: pETCON
  Backbone size w/o insert (bp): 5400
  Vector type: Yeast Expression
Growth in bacteria
  Bacterial resistance: Ampicillin, 100 μg/mL
  Growth temperature: 37°C
  Growth strain: DH5alpha
  Copy number: High Copy
Gene/Insert
  Gene/Insert name: SC1918/H1 HA designed binding protein HB62
  Species: Designed Sequence
  Insert size (bp): 321
  Cloning method: Restriction Enzyme; 5′ cloning site NdeI (not destroyed); 3′ cloning site XhoI (not destroyed)
  Sequencing primers: 5′ UP-GS
Resource information
  A portion of this plasmid was derived from a plasmid made by: Designed sequence
Terms and licenses: Academic/Nonprofit Terms; Industry Terms: Not Available to Industry
How to cite: pETCON-HB62/design_5 was a gift from David Baker (Addgene plasmid # 30279 ; http://n2t.net/addgene:30279 ; RRID:Addgene_30279)
