[The description below was written by a language model from this plasmid's Addgene catalogue record.]
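Description:
pETCON-HB62/design_5 is a yeast expression plasmid built on the pETCON backbone (about 5.4 kb without insert). It is propagated in E. coli as a high-copy plasmid under ampicillin selection. The record gives no feature table, so the promoter, the yeast selection marker, the yeast and bacterial replication origins, and any fusion partners or epitope tags supplied by the backbone are not stated. pETCON is generally known as a yeast surface display vector, in which an inserted coding sequence is expressed as a fusion that tethers the protein to the cell wall, but the details of that arrangement cannot be confirmed from the fields given.

The payload is a 321 bp fully designed (non-natural) coding sequence, HB62, described as a computationally designed protein intended to bind the hemagglutinin (HA) of the SC1918/H1 influenza virus. It was inserted by restriction cloning between NdeI at the 5′ end and XhoI at the 3′ end. Both sites are preserved, so the insert can be excised or swapped for other design variants in the same frame. The "design_5" label suggests it is one member of a series of designs.

The associated publication is a community-wide assessment of protein-interface modelling, aimed at improving design methodology. This suggests the construct served as part of a set of designed binders whose expression and HA-binding behaviour in yeast were tested experimentally and compared with computational predictions. The record does not state whether this particular design actually binds its target.
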