>Addgene plasmid #30279 | pETCON-HB62/design_5 | depositor partial sequence | sequence record 13935 | Author sequence
CATATGGGTCCTACTACTCCTGTTCCTGTCTCTGGTTCCTTGTCCGTTGTTGTTGACGACTGGGGTTCTG
GTGCCGAATACACTGTCCAATTATTGTTAGATGGTCAATATGACTGGACTGTTAAAGTAAAGTTGGCTCC
AGGTGCAACAGTAGGTTCCTTTTGGAAAGCCAATAAGCAAGAGGGTAACGGTTACGTCATTTTTACCCCA
GTTTCTTCAAATAAGGGTCCTTTCGCTTCTTTTGGTTTCATAGTTAACGGTCCTCAAGGTGACAAGGTAG
AAGAAATTACATTAGAAATCAACGGTCAAGTTATCCTCGAG
