>Addgene plasmid #30279 | pETCON-HB62/design_5 | addgene partial sequence | sequence record 35452 | 30279 with GAL1
TACTTCATACATTTTCAATTAAGATGCAGTTACTTCGCTGTTTTTCAATATTTTCTGTTATTGCTTCAGT
TTTAGCACAGGAACTGACAACTATATGCGAGCAAATCCCCTCACCAACTTTAGAATCGACGCCGTACTCT
TTGTCAACGACTACTATTTTGGCCAACGGGAAGGCAATGCAAGGAGTTTTTGAATATTACAAATCAGTAA
CGTTTGTCAGTAATTGCGGTTCTCACCCCTCAACAACTAGCAAAGGCAGCCCCATAAACACACAGTATGT
TTTTAAGGACAATAGCTCGACGATTGAAGGTAGATACCCATACGACGTTCCAGACTACGCTCTGCAGGCT
AGTGGTGGAGGAGGCTCTGGTGGAGGCGGTAGCGGAGGCGGAGGGTCGGCTAGCCATATGGGTCCTACTA
CTCCTGTTCCTGTCTCTGGTTCCTTGTCCGTTGTTGTTGACGACTGGGGTTCTGGTGCCGAATACACTGT
CCAATTATTGTTAGATGGTCAATATGACTGGACTGTTAAAGTAAAGTTGGCTCCAGGTGCAACAGTAGGT
TCCTTTTGGAAAGCCAATAAGCAAGAGGGTAACGGTTACGTCATTTTTACCCCAGTTTCTTCAAATAAGG
GTCCTTTCGCTTCTTTTGGTTTCATAGTTAACGGTCCTCAAGGTGACAAGGTAGAAGAAATTACATTAGA
AATCAACGGTCAAGTTATCCTCGAGGGGGGCGGATCCGAACAAAAGCTTATTTCTGAAGAGGACTTGTAA
TAGAGATCTGATAACAACAGTGTAGATGTAACAAAATCGACTTTGTTCCCACTGTACTTTTAGCTCGTAC
AAAATACAATATACTTTTCATTT
